Addgene plasmid #37739: pUASP YFP Rab32 DN
Depositing lab: Matthew Scott. Depositing organization: Stanford University. Publication: Thirty-one flavors of Drosophila rab proteins. Zhang J, Schulze KL, Hiesinger PR, Suyama K, Wang S, Fish M, Acar M, Hoskins RA, Bellen HJ, Scott MP. Genetics. 2007 Jun;176(2):1307-22. Epub 2007 Apr 3. 10.1534/genetics.106.066761 PubMed 17409086.
Backbone
  Vector backbone: pUASP
  Backbone size w/o insert (bp): 9939
  Vector type: Insect Expression ; Drosophila
Growth in bacteria
  Bacterial resistance: Ampicillin, 100 μg/mL
  Growth temperature: 37°C
  Growth strain: Top10
  Copy number: Unknown
Gene/Insert
  Gene/Insert name: Rab32
  Species: D. melanogaster (fly)
  Mutation: T33N (dominant negative)
  Entrez Gene: Rab32 (a.k.a. Dmel_CG8024, 24652026, 24652028, A1Z7S1, CG8024, DRABR1, DmRab32, Dmel\CG8024, DrabRP1, Ltd, RAB-RP1, RAB7L, Rab-RP1, Rab-RP1/CG8024, Rab-r1, Rab32/RP1, Rab7L1, RabRP1, anon-WO0118547.106, beck, ltd, rab32)
  Promoter: GAL4
  Tag / fusion protein: YFP (N terminal on backbone)
  Cloning method: Gateway Cloning
  Sequencing primers: 5′ EGFP-C; 3′ pUASp-3 5'-AGGTTTAACCAGGGGATGCT
Terms and licenses: Academic/Nonprofit Terms; Industry Terms: Not Available to Industry
How to cite: pUASP YFP Rab32 DN was a gift from Matthew Scott (Addgene plasmid # 37739 ; http://n2t.net/addgene:37739 ; RRID:Addgene_37739)
