[The description below was written by a language model from this plasmid's Addgene catalogue record.]
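Description:
pUASP YFP Rab32 DN is a Drosophila expression plasmid built on the pUASP backbone (about 9.9 kb without insert), a vector type designed for GAL4-responsive transgene expression in flies. It is propagated in E. coli under ampicillin selection; the copy number is not recorded, and no feature table is available, so the origin of replication and any fly transformation elements or markers carried by the backbone are not stated in the record.

The payload is the D. melanogaster Rab32 coding sequence (also known as CG8024, Rab-RP1 or lightoid), inserted by Gateway recombination cloning so that it is fused in frame behind a YFP tag supplied by the backbone, giving an N-terminally YFP-tagged Rab protein. The insert carries the T33N substitution, annotated as dominant negative; equivalent mutations in small GTPases generally favour the inactive, GDP-bound or nucleotide-free state, so the mutant protein is expected to interfere with the function of endogenous Rab32. The promoter is listed as GAL4, meaning that transcription depends on upstream activating sequences bound by the yeast GAL4 transcription factor. In the binary GAL4/UAS system, flies carrying this transgene are crossed to a chosen GAL4 driver line so that the fusion protein is produced only in the tissues and at the times where GAL4 is present.

The construct belongs to a systematic collection of tagged Drosophila Rab variants. It is suited to tissue-specific disruption of Rab32-dependent membrane trafficking, while YFP fluorescence allows the expression and subcellular localisation of the mutant protein to be followed.
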