>Addgene plasmid #37739 | pUASP YFP Rab32 DN | addgene partial sequence | sequence record 55815 | EGFP-C 5'-CATGGTCCTGCTGGAGTTCGTG-3'
GCTGTACAAGTCCGGACTCAGATCTCGAGCTCAAGCTTCGAATTCTGCAGTCGACGGTACCGCGGGCCCG
GGATCATCAACAAGTTTGTACAAAAAAGCAGGCTTAATGACACTAAGATCCAAAGCCATCATGACATCCA
CCAGCGATAAGCGCGAGCATCTGTACAAGATTCTAGTCATTGGTGAACTGGGCACCGGCAAGAACTCCTT
CATTAAGCGCTATGTGCACCAGTTCTTCAGCCAGAACTACAGGGCCACCATCGGCGTGGACTTCGCCCTG
AAAGTGCTGCAGTGGGACGCCAATACGATAGTGCGCCTCCAGCTGTGGGATATCGCCGGTCAGGAGAGGT
TTGGCAACATGACCCGTGTCTACTACAAGGAGGCGGTGGGCGCGTTCATCGTTTTTGATGTGACTCGCAG
TGGGACTTTCGATTGCGTGAGCAAGTGGAAGGAAGATCTAGACTCCAAGGTGCAGCTGCCGGACGGCAGT
CCCATTCCGTGCATCCTGCTGGCCAATAAATGCGACCAGGAAAAGCAGGGCATCATAACGCAGCCCGAGA
AGATGGATGAGTATGTGAGGGAGAACGGATTTGCCGGTTGGTTTGAGACATCCGCCAAGGAGAATATCAA
CATCGATGAGGCAGCTCGTGCCCTCGTGAATAAGATACTCATCAACGATAAGCTGATATCTGCCGATCTG
GCCGATGGCGACAAGTTCAACTTGAGCGCGGCCGATGCAACCGGATCGGATGCCAAGAACAAGTGTTCCT
GCTGAAACCC
